>Addgene plasmid #187093 | pcDNA3.1-TagBFP-P2A-Pre-SPHERE-Rncp-iGluSnFR1 | addgene full sequence | sequence record 369265 | Addgene NGS Result
TCCCGATCCCCTATGGTGCACTCTCAGTACAATCTGCTCTGATGCCGCATAGTTAAGCCAGTATCTGCTC
CCTGCTTGTGTGTTGGAGGTCGCTGAGTAGTGCGCGAGCAAAATTTAAGCTACAACAAGGCAAGGCTTGA
CCGACAATTGCATGAAGAATCTGCTTAGGGTTAGGCGTTTTGCGCTGCTTCGCGATGTACGGGCCAGATA
TACGCGTTGACATTGATTATTGACTAGTTATTAATAGTAATCAATTACGGGGTCATTAGTTCATAGCCCA
TATATGGAGTTCCGCGTTACATAACTTACGGTAAATGGCCCGCCTGGCTGACCGCCCAACGACCCCCGCC
CATTGACGTCAATAATGACGTATGTTCCCATAGTAACGCCAATAGGGACTTTCCATTGACGTCAATGGGT
GGAGTATTTACGGTAAACTGCCCACTTGGCAGTACATCAAGTGTATCATATGCCAAGTACGCCCCCTATT
GACGTCAATGACGGTAAATGGCCCGCCTGGCATTATGCCCAGTACATGACCTTATGGGACTTTCCTACTT
GGCAGTACATCTACGTATTAGTCATCGCTATTACCATGGTGATGCGGTTTTGGCAGTACATCAATGGGCG
TGGATAGCGGTTTGACTCACGGGGATTTCCAAGTCTCCACCCCATTGACGTCAATGGGAGTTTGTTTTGG
CACCAAAATCAACGGGACTTTCCAAAATGTCGTAACAACTCCGCCCCATTGACGCAAATGGGCGGTAGGC
GTGTACGGTGGGAGGTCTATATAAGCAGAGCTCTCTGGCTAACTAGAGAACCCACTGCTTACTGGCTTAT
CGAAATTAATACGACTCACTATAGGGAGACCCAAGCTGGCTAGCCACCATGAGCGAGCTGATTAAGGAGA
ACATGCACATGAAGCTGTACATGGAGGGCACCGTGGACAACCATCACTTCAAGTGCACATCCGAGGGCGA
AGGCAAGCCCTACGAGGGCACCCAGACCATGAGAATCAAGGTGGTCGAGGGCGGCCCTCTCCCCTTCGCC
TTCGACATCCTGGCTACTAGCTTCCTCTACGGCAGCAAGACCTTCATCAACCACACCCAGGGCATCCCCG
ACTTCTTCAAGCAGTCCTTCCCTGAGGGCTTCACATGGGAGAGAGTCACCACATACGAAGACGGGGGCGT
GCTGACCGCTACCCAGGACACCAGCCTCCAGGACGGCTGCCTCATCTACAACGTCAAGATCAGAGGGGTG
AACTTCACATCCAACGGCCCTGTGATGCAGAAGAAAACACTCGGCTGGGAGGCCTTCACCGAGACGCTGT
ACCCCGCTGACGGCGGCCTGGAAGGCAGAAACGACATGGCCCTGAAGCTCGTGGGCGGGAGCCATCTGAT
CGCAAACATCAAGACCACATATAGATCCAAGAAACCCGCTAAGAACCTCAAGATGCCTGGCGTCTACTAT
GTGGACTACAGACTGGAAAGAATCAAGGAGGCCAACAACGAGACCTACGTCGAGCAGCACGAGGTGGCAG
TGGCCAGATACTGCGACCTCCCTAGCAAACTGGGGCACAAGCTTAATGGATCCGGCAAGCCTATCCCTAA
TCCTCTGCTGGGACTGGACTCTACAGGAAGCGGAGCTACTAACTTCAGCCTGCTGAAGCAGGCTGGAGAC
GTGGAGGAGAACCCTGGACCTGAGACCGACACCCTCCTGCTATGGGTGCTGCTGCTCTGGGTGCCCGGCA
GCACCGGCGACGCACCGGTCGGAGGCGTGAGCAAGGGCGAGGGGGATAACAAGGCCATCATCAAGGAGTT
CATGCGCTTCAAGGTGCACATGGAGGGCTCCGTGAACGGCCACGAGTTCGAGATCGAGGGCGAGGGCGAG
GGCCGCCCCTACGAGGCCTTTCAGACCGCTAAGCTGAAGGTGACCAAGGGTGGCCCCCTGCCCTTCGCCT
GGGACATCCTGTCTCCTCAGTTCATGTACGGCTCCAAGGCCTACATTAAGCACCCAGCCGACATCCCCGA
CTACTTCAAGCTGTCCTTCCCCGAGGGCTTCAGGTGGGAGCGCGTGATGATCTTCGAGGACGGCGGCATT
ATTCACGTTAGCCAGGACTCCTCCCTGCAGGACGGCGTATTCATCTACAAGGTGAAGCTGCGCGGCACCA
ACTTCCCCCCCGACGGCCCCGTAATGCAGAAGAAGACCATGGGCTGGGAGCCTACGCGTCTGAACATGAA
TTTCGAACTGTCAGACGAAATGAAAGCACGGTTCAAAGAACCGAATGACAAGGCACTGAAAACCGGTGGA
TCTGGAGGCAGTGGCGGATCTAGAGCTCCTACCTACTCTCCACCACCTCCACCTGGAGGAGGTTCCGGAG
GCGGAAGCGGTACCGAAGTGCCTTCCTCTATGACAACTGAGTCGACAGCCACTGCCATGCAGTCCGAGAT
GTCCACCTCAATCATGGAGACCACCACAACCCTGGCTACCAGCACAGCTCGACGAGGAAAGCCCCCCACA
AAGGAGCCTATCAGCCAGACCACGGATGATATCCTTGTGGCCTCGGCAGAGTGTCCCAGCGACGATGAGG
ACATTGACCCCTGTGAGCCGAGCTCAGGTGGGTTAGCCAACCCCACCCGAGTGGGCGGCCGCGAACCATA
CCCAGGCTCGGCAGAGGTGATCCGGGAGTCTAGCAGTACCACTGGCATGGTGGTGGGGATTGTCGCAGCA
GCAGCTCTGTGCATCCTCATCCTCCTCTATGCCATGTACAAGTACAGAAACCGGGATGAAGGCTCATATC
ACGTGGATGAGAGTCGAAACTACATCAGTAACTCAGCACAGTCCAATGGGGCTGTGGTCAAGGAGAAGCA
GCCCAGCAGTGCGAAAAGCGCCAACAAAAACAAGAAGAACAAGGATAAGGAGTATTATGTCTGAATTCTG
CAGATATCCAGCACAGTGGCGGCCGCTCGAGTCTAGAGGGCCCGTTTAAACCCGCTGATCAGCCTCGACT
GTGCCTTCTAGTTGCCAGCCATCTGTTGTTTGCCCCTCCCCCGTGCCTTCCTTGACCCTGGAAGGTGCCA
CTCCCACTGTCCTTTCCTAATAAAATGAGGAAATTGCATCGCATTGTCTGAGTAGGTGTCATTCTATTCT
GGGGGGTGGGGTGGGGCAGGACAGCAAGGGGGAGGATTGGGAAGACAATAGCAGGCATGCTGGGGATGCG
GTGGGCTCTATGGCTTCTGAGGCGGAAAGAACCAGCTGGGGCTCTAGGGGGTATCCCC
[124 nt withheld, positions 3279-3402]
C
[91 nt withheld, positions 3404-3494]
A
[49 nt withheld, positions 3496-3544]
CCTTTGACGTTGGAGTCCACGTTCTTT
[37 nt withheld, positions 3572-3608]
ACCCTATCTCGGTCTATTCTTTTGATTTATAAGGGATTTTGCCGATTTCGGCCTATTGGTTAAAAAATGA
GCTGATTTAACAAAAATTTAACGCGAATTAATTCTGTGGAATGTGTGTCAGTTAGGGTGTGGAAAGTCCC
CAGGCTCCCCAGCAGGCAGAAGTATGCAAAGCATGCATCTCAATTAGTCAGCAACCAGGTGTGGAAAGTC
CCCAGGCTCCCCAGCAGGCAGAAGTATGCAAAGCATGCATCTCAATTAGTCAGCAACCATAGTCCCGCCC
CTAACTCCGCCCATCCCGCCCCTAACTCCGCCCAGTTCCGCCCATTCTCCGCCCCATGGCTGACTAATTT
TTTTTATTTATGCAGAGGCCGAGGCCGCCTCTGCCTCTGAGCTATTCCAGAAGTAGTGAGGAGGCTTTTT
TGGAGGCCTAGGCTTTTGCAAAAAGCTCCCGGGAGCTTGTATATCCATTTTCGGATCTGATCAAGAGACA
GGATGAGGATCGTTTCGCATGATTGAACAAGATGGATTGCACGCAGGTTCTCCGGCCGCTTGGGTGGAGA
GGCTATTCGGCTATGACTGGGCACAACAGACAATCGGCTGCTCTGATGCCGCCGTGTTCCGGCTGTCAGC
GCAGGGGCGCCCGGTTCTTTTTGTCAAGACCGACCTGTCCGGTGCCCTGAATGAACTGCAGGACGAGGCA
GCGCGGCTATCGTGGCTGGCCACGACGGGCGTTCCTTGCGCAGCTGTGCTCGACGTTGTCACTGAAGCGG
GAAGGGACTGGCTGCTATTGGGCGAAGTGCCGGGGCAGGATCTCCTGTCATCTCACCTTGCTCCTGCCGA
GAAAGTATCCATCATGGCTGATGCAATGCGGCGGCTGCATACGCTTGATCCGGCTACCTGCCCATTCGAC
CACCAAGCGAAACATCGCATCGAGCGAGCACGTACTCGGATGGAAGCCGGTCTTGTCGATCAGGATGATC
TGGACGAAGAGCATCAGGGGCTCGCGCCAGCCGAACTGTTCGCCAGGCTCAAGGCGCGCATGCCCGACGG
CGAGGATCTCGTCGTGACCCATGGCGATGCCTGCTTGCCGAATATCATGGTGGAAAATGGCCGCTTTTCT
GGATTCATCGACTGTGGCCGGCTGGGTGTGGCGGACCGCTATCAGGACATAGCGTTGGCTACCCGTGATA
TTGCTGAAGAGCTTGGCGGCGAATGGGCTGACCGCTTCCTCGTGCTTTACGGTATCGCCGCTCCCGATTC
GCAGCGCATCGCCTTCTATCGCCTTCTTGACGAGTTCTTCTGAGCGGGACTCTGGGGTTCGAAATGACCG
ACCAAGCGACGCCCAACCTGCCATCACGAGATTTCGATTCCACCGCCGCCTTCTATGAAAGGTTGGGCTT
CGGAATCGTTTTCCGGGACGCCGGCTGGATGATCCTCCAGCGCGGGGATCTCATGCTGGAGTTCTTCGCC
CACCCCAACTTGTTTATTGCAGCTTATAATGGTTACAAATAAAGCAATAGCATCACAAATTTCACAAATA
AAGCATTTTTTTCACTGCATTCTAGTTGTGGTTTGTCCAAACTCATCAATGTATCTTATCATGTCTGTAT
ACCGTCGACCTCTAGCTAGAGCTTGGCGTAATCATGGTCATAGCTGTTTCCTGTGTGAAATTGTTATCCG
CTCACAATTCCACACAACATACGAGCCGGAAGCATAAAGTGTAAAGCCTGGGGTGCCTAATGAGTGAGCT
AACTCACATTAATTGCGTTGCGCTCACTGCCCGCTTTCCAGTCGGGAAACCTGTCGTGCCAGCTGCATTA
ATGAATCGGCCAACGCGCGGGGAGAGGCGGTTTGCGTATTGGGCGCTCTTCCGCTTCCTCGCTCACTGAC
TCGCTGCGCTCGGTCGTTCGGCTGCGGCGAGCGGTATCAGCTCACTCAAAGGCGGTAATACGGTTATCCA
CAGAATCAGGGGATAACGCAGGAAAGAACATGTGAGCAAAAGGCCAGCAAAAGGCCAGGAACCGTAAAAA
GGCCGCGTTGCTGGCGTTTTTCCATAGGCTCCGCCCCCCTGACGAGCATCACAAAAATCGACGCTCAAGT
CAGAGGTGGCGAAACCCGACAGGACTATAAAGATACCAGGCGTTTCCCCCTGGAAGCTCCCTCGTGCGCT
CTCCTGTTCCGACCCTGCCGCTTACCGGATACCTGTCCGCCTTTCTCCCTTCGGGAAGCGTGGCGCTTTC
TCATAGCTCACGCTGTAGGTATCTCAGTTCGGTGTAGGTCGTTCGCTCCAAGCTGGGCTGTGTGCACGAA
CCCCCCGTTCAGCCCGACCGCTGCGCCTTATCCGGTAACTATCGTCTTGAGTCCAACCCGGTAAGACACG
ACTTATCGCCACTGGCAGCAGCCACTGGTAACAGGATTAGCAGAGCGAGGTATGTAGGCGGTGCTACAGA
GTTCTTGAAGTGGTGGCCTAACTACGGCTACACTAGAAGAACAGTATTTGGTATCTGCGCTCTGCTGAAG
CCAGTTACCTTCGGAAAAAGAGTTGGTAGCTCTTGATCCGGCAAACAAACCACCGCTGGTAGCGGTGGTT
TTTTTGTTTGCAAGCAGCAGATTACGCGCAGAAAAAAAGGATCTCAAGAAGATCCTTTGATCTTTTCTAC
GGGGTCTGACGCTCAGTGGAACGAAAACTCACGTTAAGGGATTTTGGTCATGAGATTATCAAAAAGGATC
TTCACCTAGATCCTTTTAAATTAAAAATGAAGTTTTAAATCAATCTAAAGTATATATGAGTAAACTTGGT
CTGACAGTTACCAATGCTTAATCAGTGAGGCACCTATCTCAGCGATCTGTCTATTTCGTTCATCCATAGT
TGCCTGACTCCCCGTCGTGTAGATAACTACGATACGGGAGGGCTTACCATCTGGCCCCAGTGCTGCAATG
ATACCGCGAGACCCACGCTCACCGGCTCCAGATTTATCAGCAATAAACCAGCCAGCCGGAAGGGCCGAGC
GCAGAAGTGGTCCTGCAACTTTATCCGCCTCCATCCAGTCTATTAATTGTTGCCGGGAAGCTAGAGTAAG
TAGTTCGCCAGTTAATAGTTTGCGCAACGTTGTTGCCATTGCTACAGGCATCGTGGTGTCACGCTCGTCG
TTTGGTATGGCTTCATTCAGCTCCGGTTCCCAACGATCAAGGCGAGTTACATGATCCCCCATGTTGTGCA
AAAAAGCGGTTAGCTCCTTCGGTCCTCCGATCGTTGTCAGAAGTAAGTTGGCCGCAGTGTTATCACTCAT
GGTTATGGCAGCACTGCATAATTCTCTTACTGTCATGCCATCCGTAAGATGCTTTTCTGTGACTGGTGAG
TACTCAACCAAGTCATTCTGAGAATAGTGTATGCGGCGACCGAGTTGCTCTTGCCCGGCGTCAATACGGG
ATAATACCGCGCCACATAGCAGAACTTTAAAAGTGCTCATCATTGGAAAACGTTCTTCGGGGCGAAAACT
CTCAAGGATCTTACCGCTGTTGAGATCCAGTTCGATGTAACCCACTCGTGCACCCAACTGATCTTCAGCA
TCTTTTACTTTCACCAGCGTTTCTGGGTGAGCAAAAACAGGAAGGCAAAATGCCGCAAAAAAGGGAATAA
GGGCGACACGGAAATGTTGAATACTCATACTCTTCCTTTTTCAATATTATTGAAGCATTTATCAGGGTTA
TTGTCTCATGAGCGGATACATATTTGAATGTATTTAGAAAAATAAACAAATAGGGGTTCCGCGCACATTT
CCCCGAAAAGTGCCACCTGACGTCGACGGATCGGGAGATC
Features (pLannotate 1.2.2; 23 found; start..end, strand, type, name):
     12..64      -  misc_feature   bom (fragment): basis of mobility region from pBR322
    219..598     +  enhancer       CMV enhancer: human cytomegalovirus immediate early enhancer
    599..802     +  promoter       CMV promoter: human cytomegalovirus (CMV) immediate early promoter
    798..831     +  LTR            5' LTR (truncated) (fragment): truncated 5' long terminal repeat (LTR) from HIV-1
    847..865     +  promoter       T7 promoter: promoter for bacteriophage T7 RNA polymerase
    889..1587    +  CDS            TagBFP: TagBFP is a basic (constitutively fluorescent) blue fluorescent protein published in 2008, derived from Entacmaea quadricolor. It is reported to be a very rapidly-maturing monomer with very low acid sensitivity.
   1702..1761    +  CDS            KV3A6_MOUSE (fragment): Experimental evidence at protein level: Swiss-Prot protein existence level 1. From Mus musculus (Mouse).
   1777..2310    +  CDS            mApple (fragment): mApple is a basic (constitutively fluorescent) red fluorescent protein published in 2008, derived from Discosoma sp.. It is reported to be a rapidly-maturing monomer with high acid sensitivity.
   2395..2931    +  CDS            Nrxn1 (fragment): NRX1B_MOUSE - Experimental evidence at protein level: Swiss-Prot protein existence level 1. Neuronal cell surface protein that may be involved in cell recognition and cell adhesion by forming intracellular junctions through binding to neuroligins. May play a role in formation or maintenance of synaptic junctions. May mediate intracellular signaling. May play a role in angiogenesis (By similarity). From Mus musculus (Mouse).
   3009..3233    +  polyA_signal   bGH poly(A) signal: bovine growth hormone polyadenylation signal
   3237..3258    +  promoter       SV40 promoter (fragment): SV40 enhancer and early promoter
   3279..3707    +  rep_origin     f1 ori (sequence partly withheld): f1 bacteriophage origin of replication; arrow indicates direction of (+) strand synthesis
   3721..4050    +  promoter       SV40 promoter: SV40 enhancer and early promoter
   4117..4908    +  CDS            neo: KKA2_KLEPN - Also known as kan, nptII. Experimental evidence at protein level: Swiss-Prot protein existence level 1. Resistance to kanamycin, neomycin, paromomycin, ribostamycin, butirosin and gentamicin B. From Klebsiella pneumoniae.
   4932..5090    +  CDS            ble (fragment): BLE_KLEPN - Experimental evidence at protein level: Swiss-Prot protein existence level 1. Binding protein with a strong affinity to the bleomycin family of antibiotics. Binds to CL990; an antimitotic-antibiotic compound. From Klebsiella pneumoniae.
   5085..5206    +  polyA_signal   SV40 poly(A) signal: SV40 polyadenylation signal
   5279..5295    -  protein_bind   lac operator: The lac repressor binds to the lac operator to inhibit transcription in E. coli. This inhibition can be relieved by adding lactose or isopropyl-β-D-thiogalactopyranoside (IPTG). lac repressor encoded by lacI
   5303..5333    -  promoter       lac promoter: promoter for the E. coli lac operon
   5348..5369    -  protein_bind   CAP binding site: CAP binding activates transcription in the presence of cAMP. E. coli catabolite activator protein
   5382..5474    -  CDS            lacI (fragment): lac repressor; lacI; The lac repressor binds to the lac operator to inhibit transcription in E. coli. This inhibition can be relieved by adding lactose or isopropyl-β-D-thiogalactopyranoside (IPTG).
   5657..6245    -  rep_origin     ori: high-copy-number ColE1/pMB1/pBR322/pUC origin of replication
   6416..7276    -  CDS            AmpR: β-lactamase; bla; confers resistance to ampicillin, carbenicillin, and related antibiotics
   7277..7381    -  promoter       AmpR promoter: bla
