[The description below was written by a language model from this plasmid's Addgene catalogue record and pLannotate feature annotations shown in this document.]
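Description:
pcDNA3.1-TagBFP-P2A-Pre-SPHERE-Rncp-iGluSnFR1 is a mammalian expression plasmid built on the pcDNA3.1(+) backbone, about 7.4 kb in the sequenced record. It is propagated in E. coli through a high-copy ColE1/pUC-type origin with ampicillin selection (AmpR under the bla promoter), and it also carries an f1 origin. For mammalian cells, an SV40 early promoter drives a neomycin/kanamycin phosphotransferase gene followed by an SV40 polyadenylation signal, which allows G418 selection of stable transfectants. The short HIV-1 LTR, ble, lacI and extra SV40 promoter hits in the automated annotation are small fragments and are probably backbone remnants or incidental matches rather than functional parts.

The payload is one open reading frame placed between the CMV enhancer/promoter (with a downstream T7 promoter) and the bGH polyadenylation signal. It begins with TagBFP, a constitutive blue fluorescent protein, joined by a P2A self-cleaving peptide to the synthetic Pre-SPHERE-Rncp-iGluSnFR1 insert, so blue fluorescence marks expressing cells while the sensor component is released as a separate polypeptide. In the insert, the feature table detects a short fragment of a mouse immunoglobulin kappa chain, consistent with a secretion leader, then a partial mApple-related red fluorescent protein sequence, then a fragment of mouse neurexin-1β, a presynaptic cell-surface adhesion protein. This suggests a red sensor module displayed on the presynaptic membrane through a neurexin anchor. No glutamate-binding domain is annotated, and the record does not explain how the "Pre" component relates to any partner construct. The stated purpose is a glutamate sensor localized to membrane contacts, from work on sensors for neurotransmission between synaptically connected neurons.
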