Addgene plasmid #187093: pcDNA3.1-TagBFP-P2A-Pre-SPHERE-Rncp-iGluSnFR1
Purpose: Glutamate sensor for localization to membrane contact
Depositing lab: Kotaro Oka. Depositing organization: Keio University. Publication: Genetically encoded sensors for analysing neurotransmission among synaptically-connected neurons. Shindo Y, Ashida K, Masamoto K, Takuwa H, Takahashi M, Higuchi M, Ide R, Hotta K, Oka K. bioRxiv 2022 10.1101/2022.04.03.486903.
Backbone
  Vector backbone: pcDNA3.1(+)
  Backbone size w/o insert (bp): 5379
  Vector type: Mammalian Expression
Growth in bacteria
  Bacterial resistance: Ampicillin, 100 μg/mL
  Growth temperature: 37°C
  Growth strain: DH5alpha
  Copy number: Unknown
Gene/Insert
  Gene/Insert name: Pre-SPHERE-Rncp-iGluSnFR1
  Species: Synthetic
  Insert size (bp): 2046
  Promoter: CMV
  Tag / fusion protein: TagBFP-P2A (N terminal on insert)
  Cloning method: Restriction Enzyme; 5′ cloning site NheI (unknown if destroyed); 3′ cloning site EcoRI (unknown if destroyed)
Resource information
  A portion of this plasmid was derived from a plasmid made by: Loren Looger, Robert Campbell and Bong-Kiun Kaang, Addgene #106202, #107337, #107335, #111579
Terms and licenses: Academic/Nonprofit Terms; Industry Terms: Not Available to Industry
Depositor comments: Please visit https://www.biorxiv.org/content/10.1101/2022.04.03.486903v1 for bioRxiv preprint.
How to cite: pcDNA3.1-TagBFP-P2A-Pre-SPHERE-Rncp-iGluSnFR1 was a gift from Kotaro Oka (Addgene plasmid # 187093 ; http://n2t.net/addgene:187093 ; RRID:Addgene_187093)
